>Addgene plasmid #30152 | pCAX APP C60 | addgene partial sequence | sequence record 35365 | 30152 with Bglob-pA-R
AGACTTGTAGGTTGGATTTTCGTAGCCGTTCTGCTGCATCTTGGACAGGTGGCGCTCCTCTGGGGTGACA
GCGGCGTCAACCTCCACCACACCATGATGAATGGATGTGTACTGTTTCTTCTTCAGCATCACCAAGGTGA
TGACGATCACTGTCGCTATGACCATGGCTCGAGCGGCCAATTCTTTGCCAAAATGATGAGACAGCACAAT
AACCAGCACGTTGCCCAGGAGCTGTAGGAAAAAGAAGAAGGCATGAACATGGTTAGCAGAGGCTCTAGAG
CCGCCGGTCACACGCCAGAAGCCGAACCCCGCCCTGCCCCGTCCCCCCCGAAGGCAGCCGTCCCCCCGCG
GACAGCCCCGAGGCTGGAGAGGGAGAAGGGGACGGCGGCGCGGCGACGCACGAAGGCCCTCCCCGCCCAT
TTCCTTCCTGCCGGCGCCGCACCGCTTCGCCCCGCGCCCGCTAGAGGGGGTGCGGCGGCGCCTCCCAGAT
TTCGGCTCCGCACAGATTTGGGACAAAGGAAGTCCCTGCGCCCTCTCGCACGATTACCATAAAAGGCAAT
GGCTGCGGCTCGCCGCGCCTCGACAGCCGCCGGCGCTCCGGGGGCCGCCGCGCCCCTC
