>Addgene plasmid #30152 | pCAX APP C60 | addgene partial sequence | sequence record 36316 | M13rev
GTCGAGGGATCTCCATAAGAGAAGAGGGACAGCTATGACTGGGAGTAGTCAGGAGAGGAGGAAAAATCTG
GCTAGTAAAACATGTAAGGAAAATTTTAGGGATGTTAAAGAAAAAAATAACACAAAACAAAATATAAAAA
AAATCTAACCTCAAGTCAAGGCTTTTCTATGGAATAAGGAATGGACAGCAGGGGGCTGTTTCATATACTG
ATGACCTCTTTATAGCCAACCTTTGTTCATGGCAGCCAGCATATGGGCATATGTTGCCAAACTCTAAACC
AAATACTCATTCTGATGTTTTAAATGATTTGCCCTCCCATATGTCCTTCCGAGTGAGAGACACAAAAAAT
TCCAACACACTATTGCAATGAAAATAAATTTCCTTTATTAGCCAGAAGTCAGATGCTCAAGGGGCTTCAT
GATGTCCCCATAATTTTTGGCAGAGGGAAAAAGATCTCTAGTTCTGCATCTGCTCAAAGAACTTGTAGGT
TGGATTTTCGTAGCCGTTCTGCTGCATCTTGGACAGGTGGCGCTCCTCTGGGGTGACAGCGGCGTCAACC
TCCACCACACCATGATGAATGGATGTGTACTGTTTCTTCTTCAGCATCACCAAGGTGATGACGATCACTG
TCGCTATGACCATGGCTCGAGCGGCCAATTCTTTGCCAAAATGATGAGACAGCACAATAACCAGCACGTT
GCCCAGGAGCTGTAGGAAAAAGAAGAAGGCATGAACATGGTTAGCAGAGGCTCTAGAGCCGCCGGTCACA
CGCCAGAAAGCCGAACCCCGCCCTGCCCCGTCCCCC
