[The description below was written by a language model from this plasmid's Addgene catalogue record.]
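Description:
pCAX APP C60 is a mammalian expression plasmid built on the pCAX backbone, carrying a short fragment of the human amyloid precursor protein (APP). It is propagated in E. coli as a high-copy plasmid under ampicillin selection. The record does not give a feature table, so the promoter, polyadenylation signal and origin of replication are not explicitly listed. Vectors of the pCAX family are generally known for driving strong, ubiquitous expression from a CAG-type (chicken β-actin promoter with CMV enhancer) cassette, but this should be confirmed against the sequence. No mammalian selection marker, epitope tag or reporter is recorded. The listed backbone size of 1380 bp seems small for a complete expression vector and may not reflect the true backbone length.

The insert is about 180 bp, described as a fragment of human APP named C60 and cloned between KpnI and XhoI sites, both of which remain intact and can be used to excise or exchange the insert. An insert of this length corresponds to roughly 60 codons. The name suggests the C-terminal 60 residues of APP, that is, an intracellular domain-type fragment, although the record does not define the exact boundaries.

The associated publication examined the role of APP in neuronal migration using in utero RNA interference. This suggests the plasmid belongs to a set of APP full-length and domain constructs used to test which regions of the protein support that function, for example through expression in developing cortical neurons. The record does not state the specific experimental role of this fragment.
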