Addgene plasmid #30152: pCAX APP C60
Depositing lab: Dennis Selkoe & Tracy Young-Pearse. Depositing organization: Brigham and Women's Hospital. Publication: A critical function for beta-amyloid precursor protein in neuronal migration revealed by in utero RNA interference. Young-Pearse TL, Bai J, Chang R, Zheng JB, LoTurco JJ, Selkoe DJ. J Neurosci. 2007 Dec 26. 27(52):14459-69. 10.1523/JNEUROSCI.4701-07.2007 PubMed 18160654.
Backbone
  Vector backbone: pCAX
  Backbone size w/o insert (bp): 1380
  Vector type: Mammalian Expression
Growth in bacteria
  Bacterial resistance: Ampicillin, 100 μg/mL
  Growth temperature: 37°C
  Growth strain: DH5alpha
  Copy number: High Copy
Gene/Insert
  Gene/Insert name: Amyloid Precursor Protein C60 (alt name: APP C60)
  Species: H. sapiens (human)
  Insert size (bp): 180
  Mutation: fragment
  Cloning method: Restriction Enzyme; 5′ cloning site KpnI (not destroyed); 3′ cloning site XhoI (not destroyed)
  Sequencing primers: 5′ n/a
Terms and licenses: Academic/Nonprofit Terms; Industry Terms: Not Available to Industry
How to cite: pCAX APP C60 was a gift from Dennis Selkoe & Tracy Young-Pearse (Addgene plasmid # 30152 ; http://n2t.net/addgene:30152 ; RRID:Addgene_30152)
